Addgene plasmid #29081: pEMS1166
Purpose: Expression of the eGFP reporter gene was not detected in the brain and eye.
Depositing lab: Elizabeth Simpson. Depositing organization: University of British Columbia. Publication: A regulatory toolbox of MiniPromoters to drive selective expression in the brain. Portales-Casamar E, Swanson DJ, Liu L, de Leeuw CN, Banks KG, Ho Sui SJ, Fulton DL, Ali J, Amirabbasi M, Arenillas DJ, Babyak N, Black SF, Bonaguro RJ, Brauer E, Candido TR, Castellarin M, Chen J, Chen Y, Cheng JC, Chopra V, Docking TR, Dreolini L, D'Souza CA, Flynn EK, Glenn R, Hatakka K, Hearty TG, Imanian B, Jiang S, Khorasan-zadeh S, Komljenovic I, Laprise S, Liao NY, Lim JS, Lithwick S, Liu F, Liu J, Lu M, McConechy M, McLeod AJ, Milisavljevic M, Mis J, O'Connor K, Palma B, Palmquist DL, Schmouth JF, Swanson MI, Tam B, Ticoll A, Turner JL, Varhol R, Vermeulen J, Watkins RF, Wilson G, Wong BK, Wong SH, Wong TY, Yang GS, Ypsilanti AR, Jones SJ, Holt RA, Goldowitz D, Wasserman WW, Simpson EM. Proc Natl Acad Sci U S A. 2010 Sep 21. 107(38):16589-94. 10.1073/pnas.1009158107 PubMed 20807748.
Backbone
  Vector backbone: pEMS1306
  Backbone size w/o insert (bp): 16454
  Vector type: Pleiades Promoter Project [sic, Pleaides Plieades]
Growth in bacteria
  Bacterial resistance: Ampicillin, 100 μg/mL
  Growth temperature: 37°C
  Growth strain: DH5alpha
  Growth instructions: DH10B
  Copy number: High Copy
Gene/Insert
  Gene/Insert name: Ple61 (alt names: DRD1; dopamine receptor D1)
  Species: H. sapiens (human)
  Insert size (bp): 3944
  Entrez Gene: DRD1 (a.k.a. D1R, DADR, DRD1A)
  Tag / fusion protein: EGFP-NLS (C terminal on backbone)
  Cloning method: Restriction Enzyme; 5′ cloning site AscI (unknown if destroyed); 3′ cloning site AscI (unknown if destroyed)
  Sequencing primers: 5′ Unknown
Terms and licenses: Academic/Nonprofit Terms; Industry Terms: Not Available to Industry
Depositor comments: Please note that Addgene's sequencing results differ from the full sequence information provided by the depositing laboratory by a deletion from bp#137-149. This difference is not known to affect the function of the plasmid.
How to cite: pEMS1166 was a gift from Elizabeth Simpson (Addgene plasmid # 29081 ; http://n2t.net/addgene:29081 ; RRID:Addgene_29081)
