[The description below was written by a language model from this plasmid's Addgene catalogue record.]
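Description:
pEMS1166 is a Pleiades Promoter Project plasmid built on the pEMS1306 backbone, a large vector of about 16.5 kb before the insert is added. It is maintained in E. coli as a high-copy plasmid under ampicillin selection. The record does not include a feature table, so the origin of replication and the other elements that make up this sizeable backbone, including any sequences used for delivery into mammalian cells or mice, are not stated.

The insert is Ple61, a roughly 3.9 kb human MiniPromoter designed from regulatory sequence of the DRD1 (dopamine receptor D1) gene and cloned into an AscI site. It is not a coding insert. It sits upstream of a backbone-encoded EGFP carrying a nuclear localisation signal, so any transcriptional activity of the MiniPromoter is read out as nuclear green fluorescence, which makes it easier to identify and count individual expressing cells in tissue.

The plasmid belongs to a collection of compact human promoter elements that were tested for their ability to drive region- or cell-type-selective expression in the brain. For this design the recorded outcome is negative: eGFP reporter expression was not detected in the brain or the eye. Its main value is therefore as a documented non-expressing DRD1 design, or as a starting point for redesigning the promoter, rather than as a working driver. The depositor also notes that repository sequencing shows a short deletion near the start of the supplied reference sequence, which is not known to affect function.
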