>Addgene plasmid #29081 | pEMS1166 | addgene partial sequence | sequence record 41414 | EGFP-N 5'-CGTCGCCGTCCAGCTCGACCAG-3'
GCCAAGAGAAAGCACATCAGGGGCTCTGACACCCCTCAAGTTCCTAAGCAGGGAATAGGGGTCAGTCAGA
TTTCCAGGAGTCCTCCCCACTAGGCAGCACTTTGCACAGCCAGATTGCTTCCCTGGCAGAGGGCCTCACC
AACATTCCATGAGAGGACCGCTTGAGTGGCAATCCAAGTCAATCCCGTGGATGGTCACTCTTGATTTCTA
CATCTGTCTTCTGACTCCCTTGCTGCAGGTCACTGTCTTGGGCACCAGAAAGCCCCTGAATTCCCCAAAT
AAAGCACTGGCTTTTTAGCATATTCTAAATCATCAATCCAGTGACTCCTGGGCCTCTGCTCTGCTAGTCA
GTTGCAATCACATTTCGGGGCTGTTGCTTTTCTGGTGGTGACAGGAGATTCTCCCCTTCTGAGACTCAGC
TGAAAATACATGTCTTCTCGCTCCTCCAAGCCCCTGGCTCCTCAGCAGCTCTCCAAACGCCTTAAAAAGC
AAAAGGAAAACACACGGTCTTTCTCCAAGACTTAAGCAGATGGCATCATTACTCACGTCAAGCCCAACCT
AATAATTCCCAGGGCGAGCCCGTCCGAGCCACCTACCTTGCCTTGGGGTCGTCTCTCTCAAAGCCCCTGG
AGCTTGGAATGTGGACTTCGCTGGGGGCAGCGGCTCCGAAACGTTGAGGAAGCGCGCCTGAGCCCAGCCA
GCTGCGCGCAGCAGGGGTTCGGCTCCCGGTGCGCAAAAATCGCCGGG
