>Addgene plasmid #29081 | pEMS1166 | addgene partial sequence | sequence record 42801 | pEMS1307-fwd 5'-ccgcacgtctaagaaaccat-3'
GAGGCCCTTTCGTCTTCAAGAATTAATTCCGATCATATTCAATAACCCTTAATGAATTCGAGCTCCTAGG
CCGGCCGGGCATGTAGGTGAAGAAACTTGACCAAGGCCCCACAGCTTGATAGTAATGGAGCCAAGATTCA
AACCCAGGTCTGTCTGACCCACTGTTCCTACCACTGCAGCCCCAGGCTCATCTCCTGAATTGGGATACCT
GAAGCTGGGGGTGAGAGTGACCAGTGCTTGTGTTCTAGGGAGGGGAAGTAATTAAATCATTGCAGAGGCA
GGCTGAGAGGAAAGCCCTTTGTGAATTGAAGGATACTCTCTGGGCTCCTCCAGTGATATATAATCTCATG
GGCCGAGCAGACAAATTAGCAGCTTTCATTTCTTCGCAAAGCATTGATTTCCAGCCTCAAGAGCCCACTT
CAGCATTTTTCACTGCAGAGACTCTCCCCTGGGCTTCATTCATGTTTTCTATAAATGGCCTAAAGAAGAC
TCTCTAAGGTGACTTAAATAGATTCTATGTTTACACAGGATAAACAATTTTTGTGGATTAGCCTGTCTTT
CATCTCAGC
